>Addgene plasmid #250428 | pLexM-HsPQLC1(Δ100-125/3xGGGS)-TEV-GFP-His8 | addgene full sequence | sequence record 498991 | Addgene NGS Result
CTTGACTTGAGGTTAGATTTTTTTTATATTTTGTTTTGTGTTATTTTTTTCTTTAACATCCCTAAAATTT
TCCTTACATGTTTTACTAGCCAGATTTTTCCTCCTCTCCTGACTACTCCCAGTCATAGCTGTCCCTCTTC
TCTTATGGAGATCCCTCGACCTGCAGCCCAAGCTTGGCGTAATCATGGTCATAGCTGTTTCCTGTGTGAA
ATTGTTATCCGCTCACAATTCCACACAACATACGAGCCGGAAGCATAAAGTGTAAAGCCTGGGGTGCCTA
ATGAGTGAGCTAACTCACATTAATTGCGTTGCGCTCACTGCCCGCTTTCCAGTCGGGAAACCTGTCGTGC
CAGCGGATCGATCCGCTGCATTAATGAATCGGCCAACGCGCGGGGAGAGGCGGTTTGCGTATTGGGCGCT
CTTCCGCTTCCTCGCTCACTGACTCGCTGCGCTCGGTCGTTCGGCTGCGGCGAGCGGTATCAGCTCACTC
AAAGGCGGTAATACGGTTATCCACAGAATCAGGGGATAACGCAGGAAAGAACATGTGAGCAAAAGGCCAG
CAAAAGGCCAGGAACCGTAAAAAGGCCGCGTTGCTGGCGTTTTTCCATAGGCTCCGCCCCCCTGACGAGC
ATCACAAAAATCGACGCTCAAGTCAGAGGTGGCGAAACCCGACAGGACTATAAAGATACCAGGCGTTTCC
CCCTGGAAGCTCCCTCGTGCGCTCTCCTGTTCCGACCCTGCCGCTTACCGGATACCTGTCCGCCTTTCTC
CCTTCGGGAAGCGTGGCGCTTTCTCATAGCTCACGCTGTAGGTATCTCAGTTCGGTGTAGGTCGTTCGCT
CCAAGCTGGGCTGTGTGCACGAACCCCCCGTTCAGCCCGACCGCTGCGCCTTATCCGGTAACTATCGTCT
TGAGTCCAACCCGGTAAGACACGACTTATCGCCACTGGCAGCAGCCACTGGTAACAGGATTAGCAGAGCG
AGGTATGTAGGCGGTGCTACAGAGTTCTTGAAGTGGTGGCCTAACTACGGCTACACTAGAAGAACAGTAT
TTGGTATCTGCGCTCTGCTGAAGCCAGTTACCTTCGGAAAAAGAGTTGGTAGCTCTTGATCCGGCAAACA
AACCACCGCTGGTAGCGGTGGTTTTTTTGTTTGCAAGCAGCAGATTACGCGCAGAAAAAAAGGATCTCAA
GAAGATCCTTTGATCTTTTCTACGGGGTCTGACGCTCAGTGGAACGAAAACTCACGTTAAGGGATTTTGG
TCATGAGATTATCAAAAAGGATCTTCACCTAGATCCTTTTAAATTAAAAATGAAGTTTTAAATCAATCTA
AAGTATATATGAGTAAACTTGGTCTGACAGTTACCAATGCTTAATCAGTGAGGCACCTATCTCAGCGATC
TGTCTATTTCGTTCATCCATAGTTGCCTGACTCCCCGTCGTGTAGATAACTACGATACGGGAGGGCTTAC
CATCTGGCCCCAGTGCTGCAATGATACCGCGAGACCCACGCTCACCGGCTCCAGATTTATCAGCAATAAA
CCAGCCAGCCGGAAGGGCCGAGCGCAGAAGTGGTCCTGCAACTTTATCCGCCTCCATCCAGTCTATTAAT
TGTTGCCGGGAAGCTAGAGTAAGTAGTTCGCCAGTTAATAGTTTGCGCAACGTTGTTGCCATTGCTACAG
GCATCGTGGTGTCACGCTCGTCGTTTGGTATGGCTTCATTCAGCTCCGGTTCCCAACGATCAAGGCGAGT
TACATGATCCCCCATGTTGTGCAAAAAAGCGGTTAGCTCCTTCGGTCCTCCGATCGTTGTCAGAAGTAAG
TTGGCCGCAGTGTTATCACTCATGGTTATGGCAGCACTGCATAATTCTCTTACTGTCATGCCATCCGTAA
GATGCTTTTCTGTGACTGGTGAGTACTCAACCAAGTCATTCTGAGAATAGTGTATGCGGCGACCGAGTTG
CTCTTGCCCGGCGTCAATACGGGATAATACCGCGCCACATAGCAGAACTTTAAAAGTGCTCATCATTGGA
AAACGTTCTTCGGGGCGAAAACTCTCAAGGATCTTACCGCTGTTGAGATCCAGTTCGATGTAACCCACTC
GTGCACCCAACTGATCTTCAGCATCTTTTACTTTCACCAGCGTTTCTGGGTGAGCAAAAACAGGAAGGCA
AAATGCCGCAAAAAAGGGAATAAGGGCGACACGGAAATGTTGAATACTCATACTCTTCCTTTTTCAATAT
TATTGAAGCATTTATCAGGGTTATTGTCTCATGAGCGGATACATATTTGAATGTATTTAGAAAAATAAAC
AAATAGGGGTTCCGCGCACATTTCCCCGAAAAGTGCCACCTGGGTCGACATTGATTATTGACTAGTTATT
AATAGTAATCAATTACGGGGTCATTAGTTCATAGCCCATATATGGAGTTCCGCGTTACATAACTTACGGT
AAATGGCCCGCCTGGCTGACCGCCCAACGACCCCCGCCCATTGACGTCAATAATGACGTATGTTCCCATA
GTAACGCCAATAGGGACTTTCCATTGACGTCAATGGGTGGAGTATTTACGGTAAACTGCCCACTTGGCAG
TACATCAAGTGTATCATATGCCAAGTACGCCCCCTATTGACGTCAATGACGGTAAATGGCCCGCCTGGCA
TTATGCCCAGTACATGACCTTATGGGACTTTCCTACTTGGCAGTACATCTACGTATTAGTCATCGCTATT
ACCATGGTCGAGGTGAGCCCCACGTTCTGCTTCACTCTCCCCATCTCCCCCCCCTCCCCACCCCCAATTT
TGTATTTATTTATTTTTTAATTATTTTGTGCAGCGATGGGGGCGGGGGGGGGGGGGGCGGGCGCCGGGCG
GGGCGGGGGGGGGGGGGGGGGGGGGGGGGGGGGGGGGGGGGGGGGGGGGGGGGCGCGCCCCGGGGGGGGG
GGGGCGCGGGCCTCCTTTTTTGGGCGGGGGGGGGGGGGGGGGGGCCCTATAAAAAAGAAAAGCGCGGGGG
GGGGGGGGGGGTGCGCGCGGGCCTCGCCCCGTGCCCCGCTCCGCCGCCGCCTCGCGCCGCCCGCCCCGGC
TCTGACTGACCGCGTTACTCCCACAGGTGAGCGGGCGGGACGGCCCTTCTCCTCCGGGCTGTAATTAGCG
CTTGGTTTAATGACGGCTTGTTTCTTTTCTGTGGCTGCGTGAAAGCCTTGAGGGGCTCCGGGAGGGCCCT
TTGTGCGGGGGGAGCGGCTCGGGGGGTGCGTGCGTGTGTGTGTGCGTGGGGAGCGCCGCGTGCGGCTCCG
CGCTGCCCGGCGGCTGTGAGCGCTGCGGGCGCGGCGCGGGGCTTTGTGCGCTCCGCAGTGTGCGCGAGGG
GAGCGCGGCCGGGGGCGGTGCCCCGCGGTGCGGGGGGGGCTGCGAGGGGAACAAAGGCTGCGTGCGGGGT
GTGTGCGTGGGGGGGTGAGCAGGGGGTGTGGGCGCGTCGGTCGGGCTGCAACCCCCCCTGCACCCCCCTC
CCCGAGTTGCTGAGCACGGCCCGGCTTCGGGTGCGGGGCTCCGTACGGGGCGTGGCGCGGGGCTCGCCGT
GCCGGGCGGGGGGTGGCGGCAGGTGGGGGTGCCGGGCGGGGCGGGGCCGCCTCGGGCCGGGGAGGGCTCG
GGGGAGGGGCGCGGCGGCCCCCGGAGCGCCGGCGGCTGTCGAGGCGCGGCGAGCCGCAGCCATTGCCTTT
TATGGTAATCGTGCGAGAGGGCGCAGGGACTTCCTTTGTCCCAAATCTGTGCGGAGCCGAAATCTGGGAG
GCGCCGCCGCACCCCCTCTAGCGGGCGCGGGGCGAAGCGGTGCGGCGCCGGCAGGAAGGAAATGGGCGGG
GAGGGCCTTCGTGCGTCGCCGCGCCGCCGTCCCCTTCTCCCTCTCCAGCCTCGGGGCTGTCCGCGGGGGG
ACGGCTGCCTTCGGGGGGGACGGGGCAGGGCGGGGTTCGGCTTCTGGCGTGTGACCGGCGGCTCTAGAGC
CTCTGCTAACCATGTTCATGCCTTCTTCTTTTTCCTACAGCTCCTGGGCAACGTGCTGGTTATTGTGCTG
TCTCATCATTTTGGCAAAGAATTGCGGCCGTCTCAGGCCGAATTCAACGTTGGTACCGAGCTCGCCACCA
TGGAAGCTGAAGGACTGGATTGGCTGCTGGTGCCTCTGCATCAGCTGGTGTCTTGGGGAGCTGCTGCCGC
CATGGTTTTTGGCGGAGTGGTGCCTTACGTGCCCCAGTACAGAGACATCAGACGGACCCAGAACGCCGAC
GGCTTTAGCACCTATGTGTGCCTGGTGCTGCTGGTCGCCAACATCCTGCGGATCCTGTTTTGGTTCGGCC
GCAGATTCGAGAGCCCTCTGCTGTGGCAGAGCGCCATCATGATCCTGACCATGCTGCTGATGCTGAAGCT
GTGCACCGAAGTGCGCGGTGGCGGCAGCGGCGGTGGCAGCGGCGGCGGTAGCCGGAGAAGCTTCCTGGAC
TTCGATCCTCACCACTTCTGGCAGTGGTCCAGCTTTAGCGACTACGTGCAGTGCGTGCTGGCCTTTACTG
GCGTGGCCGGCTACATCACCTACCTGAGCATTGACAGCGCCCTGTTCGTGGAAACCCTGGGCTTTCTGGC
CGTGCTGACAGAGGCTATGCTGGGAGTGCCTCAGCTGTACCGGAACCACAGACACCAGAGCACAGAGGGC
ATGAGCATCAAGATGGTGCTGATGTGGACAAGCGGCGACGCCTTCAAGACCGCCTACTTCCTGCTTAAAG
GCGCCCCTCTGCAGTTCAGCGTGTGTGGACTGCTGCAGGTCCTGGTGGATCTGGCCATTCTCGGACAGGC
CTACGCCTTCGCTAGACACCCTCAGAAACCTGCTCCTCACGCCGTGCATCCTACCGGAACAAAAGCTCTG
CTCGAGGGGGAAAATTTATATTTTCAAGGTCAATTTTCTAAAGGTGAAGAATTATTCACTGGCGTTGTCC
CAATTTTGGTTGAATTAGATGGTGATGTTAATGGTCACAAATTTTCTGTCTCCGGTGAAGGTGAAGGTGA
CGCTACTTACGGTAAATTGACCTTAAAATTTATTTGTACTACTGGTAAATTGCCAGTTCCATGGCCAACC
TTAGTCACTACTTTCGGTTATGGTGTTCAATGTTTTGCGAGATACCCAGATCATATGAAACAACATGACT
TTTTCAAGTCTGCCATGCCAGAAGGTTATGTTCAAGAAAGAACTATTTTTTTCAAAGATGACGGTAACTA
CAAGACCAGAGCTGAAGTCAAGTTTGAAGGTGATACCTTAGTTAATAGAATCGAATTAAAAGGTATTGAT
TTTAAAGAAGATGGTAACATTTTAGGTCACAAATTGGAATACAACTATAACTCTCACAATGTTTACATCA
TGGCTGACAAACAAAAGAATGGTATCAAAGTTAACTTCAAAATTAGACACAACATTGAAGATGGTTCTGT
TCAATTAGCTGACCATTATCAACAAAATACTCCAATTGGTGATGGTCCAGTCTTGTTACCAGACAACCAT
TACTTATCCACTCAATCTGCCTTATCCAAAGATCCAAACGAAAAGAGAGACCACATGGTCTTGTTAGAAT
TTGTTACTGCTGCTGGTATTACCCATGGTATGGATGAATTGTACAAACACCACCACCATCACCATCATCA
TTAAGTCGAGACTAGTATCGCGATAATTCACTCCTCAGGTGCAGGCTGCCTATCAGAAGGTGGTGGCTGG
TGTGGCCAATGCCCTGGCTCACAAATACCACTGAGATCTTTTTCCCTCTGCCAAAAATTATGGGGACATC
ATGAAGCCCCTTGAGCATCTGACTTCTGGCTAATAAAGGAAATTTATTTTCATTGCAATAGTGTGTTGGA
ATTTTTTGTGTCTCTCACTCGGAAGGACATATGGGAGGGCAAATCATTTAAAACATCAGAATGAGTATTT
GGTTTAGAGTTTGGCAACATATGCCCATATGCTGGCTGCCATGAACAAAGGTTGGCTATAAAGAGGTCAT
CAGTATATGAAACAGCCCCCTGCTGTCCATTCCTTATTCCATAGAAAAGC
Features (pLannotate 1.2.2; 20 found; start..end, strand, type, name):
    212..228     -  protein_bind   lac operator: The lac repressor binds to the lac operator to inhibit transcription in E. coli. This inhibition can be relieved by adding lactose or isopropyl-β-D-thiogalactopyranoside (IPTG). lac repressor encoded by lacI
    236..266     -  promoter       lac promoter: promoter for the E. coli lac operon
    281..302     -  protein_bind   CAP binding site: CAP binding activates transcription in the presence of cAMP. E. coli catabolite activator protein
    318..419     -  CDS            lacI (fragment): LACI_ECOLI - Experimental evidence at protein level: Swiss-Prot protein existence level 1. Repressor of the lactose operon. Binds allolactose as an inducer. From Escherichia coli (strain K12).
    602..1190    -  rep_origin     ori: high-copy-number ColE1/pMB1/pBR322/pUC origin of replication
   1361..2221    -  CDS            AmpR: β-lactamase; bla; confers resistance to ampicillin, carbenicillin, and related antibiotics
   2222..2326    -  promoter       AmpR promoter: bla
   2357..2736    +  enhancer       CMV enhancer: human cytomegalovirus immediate early enhancer
   2738..2857    +  promoter       chicken β-actin promoter (fragment): contains a 21-bp deletion relative to the standard chicken β-actin promoter
   2880..2901    +  promoter       chicken β-actin promoter (fragment): No description available
   2899..2920    +  promoter       chicken β-actin promoter (fragment): No description available
   2932..2948    +  promoter       chicken β-actin promoter (fragment): No description available
   2962..2981    +  promoter       chicken β-actin promoter (fragment): contains a 21-bp deletion relative to the standard chicken β-actin promoter
   3004..3028    +  promoter       chicken β-actin promoter (fragment): No description available
   3034..4030    +  intron         chimeric intron: chimera between introns from chicken β-actin and rabbit β-globin
   4028..4105    +  CDS            HBB (fragment): HBB_LEPEU - Experimental evidence at protein level: Swiss-Prot protein existence level 1. Involved in oxygen transport from the lung to the various peripheral tissues. From Lepus europaeus (European hare).
   4130..4900    +  CDS            SLC66A2 (fragment): S66A2_HUMAN - Also known as PQLC1 Experimental evidence at protein level: Swiss-Prot protein existence level 1. From Homo sapiens (Human).
   4937..5647    +  CDS            GFPmut3: GFPmut3 is a basic (constitutively fluorescent) green fluorescent protein published in 1996, derived from Aequorea victoria. It is reported to be a very rapidly-maturing weak dimer.
   5697..5771    +  CDS            HBB (fragment): HBB_PONPY - Experimental evidence at transcript level: Swiss-Prot protein existence level 2. Involved in oxygen transport from the lung to the various peripheral tissues. From Pongo pygmaeus (Bornean orangutan).
   5842..5897    +  polyA_signal   β-globin poly(A) signal: rabbit β-globin polyadenylation signal (Gil and Proudfoot, 1987)
