[The description below was written by a language model from this plasmid's Addgene catalogue record and pLannotate feature annotations shown in this document.]
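Description:
pLexM-HsPQLC1(Δ100-125/3xGGGS)-TEV-GFP-His8 is a 6,070 bp mammalian expression plasmid built on the pLexM backbone. It is maintained in E. coli through a high-copy ColE1/pUC-type origin and selected with ampicillin via the β-lactamase gene and its native promoter. Remnants of the lac promoter, operator, CAP site and a short lacI fragment are also annotated; these appear to be backbone carry-over and play no evident role in the mammalian cassette.

The payload is a 771 bp coding sequence for human PQLC1 (now named SLC66A2) in which residues 100–125 have been deleted and replaced with a flexible 3xGGGS linker. It was cloned between SacI and XhoI sites. Transcription is driven by a CAG-type arrangement: the CMV immediate-early enhancer, the chicken β-actin promoter (detected as several fragments) and a chimeric chicken β-actin/rabbit β-globin intron, which together give strong constitutive expression in mammalian cells. The transcript ends at a rabbit β-globin polyadenylation signal. The short HBB fragments flagged on either side of the open reading frame most likely reflect β-globin exon and untranslated sequences belonging to this cassette rather than expressed globin.

The backbone adds a C-terminal TEV protease site, a GFP (annotated as GFPmut3) and an eight-histidine tag, although the TEV site and His tag are not annotated separately in the feature table. This design lets GFP fluorescence report expression and localisation, the His8 tag support metal-affinity purification, and TEV cleavage remove both afterwards. The record gives the purpose only as expression of the tagged deletion variant in mammalian cells.
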