Addgene plasmid #250428: pLexM-HsPQLC1(Δ100-125/3xGGGS)-TEV-GFP-His8
Purpose: Expression of C-terminally TEV-GFP-His8 Tagged HsPQLC1 (Δ100-125 - with these residues replaced by a 3xGGGS Linker) in Mammalian Cells
Depositing lab: Simon Newstead. Depositing organization: University of Oxford.
Backbone
  Vector backbone: pLexM
  Backbone manufacturer: Edith Yvonne Jones (Addgene # 99844)
  Vector type: Mammalian Expression
Growth in bacteria
  Bacterial resistance: Ampicillin, 100 μg/mL
  Growth temperature: 37°C
  Growth strain: DH5alpha
  Copy number: High Copy
Gene/Insert
  Gene/Insert name: PQLC1
  Species: H. sapiens (human)
  Insert size (bp): 771
  Mutation: Δ100-125 (Replaced with 3xGGGS)
  Entrez Gene: SLC66A2 (a.k.a. PQLC1)
  Promoter: Chicken-beta-actin promoter/CMV Enhancer
  Tag / fusion protein: TEV-GFP-8xHis (C terminal on backbone)
  Cloning method: Restriction Enzyme; 5′ cloning site SacI (unknown if destroyed); 3′ cloning site XhoI (unknown if destroyed)
  Sequencing primers: 5′ GCTGGTTGTTGTGCTGTCTCATC; 3′ ATCACCATCTAATTCAACCAA
Terms and licenses: Academic/Nonprofit Terms; Industry Terms: Not Available to Industry
How to cite: pLexM-HsPQLC1(Δ100-125/3xGGGS)-TEV-GFP-His8 was a gift from Simon Newstead (Addgene plasmid # 250428 ; http://n2t.net/addgene:250428 ; RRID:Addgene_250428)
