>Addgene plasmid #250428 | pLexM-HsPQLC1(Δ100-125/3xGGGS)-TEV-GFP-His8 | depositor partial sequence | sequence record 494122 | Insert (Including Backbone Tags & Stop)
ATGGAAGCTGAAGGACTGGATTGGCTGCTGGTGCCTCTGCATCAGCTGGTGTCTTGGGGAGCTGCTGCCG
CCATGGTTTTTGGCGGAGTGGTGCCTTACGTGCCCCAGTACAGAGACATCAGACGGACCCAGAACGCCGA
CGGCTTTAGCACCTATGTGTGCCTGGTGCTGCTGGTCGCCAACATCCTGCGGATCCTGTTTTGGTTCGGC
CGCAGATTCGAGAGCCCTCTGCTGTGGCAGAGCGCCATCATGATCCTGACCATGCTGCTGATGCTGAAGC
TGTGCACCGAAGTGCGCGGTGGCGGCAGCGGCGGTGGCAGCGGCGGCGGTAGCCGGAGAAGCTTCCTGGA
CTTCGATCCTCACCACTTCTGGCAGTGGTCCAGCTTTAGCGACTACGTGCAGTGCGTGCTGGCCTTTACT
GGCGTGGCCGGCTACATCACCTACCTGAGCATTGACAGCGCCCTGTTCGTGGAAACCCTGGGCTTTCTGG
CCGTGCTGACAGAGGCTATGCTGGGAGTGCCTCAGCTGTACCGGAACCACAGACACCAGAGCACAGAGGG
CATGAGCATCAAGATGGTGCTGATGTGGACAAGCGGCGACGCCTTCAAGACCGCCTACTTCCTGCTTAAA
GGCGCCCCTCTGCAGTTCAGCGTGTGTGGACTGCTGCAGGTCCTGGTGGATCTGGCCATTCTCGGACAGG
CCTACGCCTTCGCTAGACACCCTCAGAAACCTGCTCCTCACGCCGTGCATCCTACCGGAACAAAAGCTCT
GCTCGAGGGGGAAAATTTATATTTTCAAGGTCAATTTTCTAAAGGTGAAGAATTATTCACTGGTGTTGTC
CCAATTTTGGTTGAATTAGATGGTGATGTTAATGGTCACAAATTTTCTGTCTCCGGTGAAGGTGAAGGTG
ATGCTACTTACGGTAAATTGACCTTAAAATTTATTTGTACTACTGGTAAATTGCCAGTTCCATGGCCAAC
CTTAGTCACTACTTTCGGTTATGGTGTTCAATGTTTTGCGAGATACCCAGATCATATGAAACAACATGAC
TTTTTCAAGTCTGCCATGCCAGAAGGTTATGTTCAAGAAAGAACTATTTTTTTCAAAGATGACGGTAACT
ACAAGACCAGAGCTGAAGTCAAGTTTGAAGGTGATACCTTAGTTAATAGAATCGAATTAAAAGGTATTGA
TTTTAAAGAAGATGGTAACATTTTAGGTCACAAATTGGAATACAACTATAACTCTCACAATGTTTACATC
ATGGCTGACAAACAAAAGAATGGTATCAAAGTTAACTTCAAAATTAGACACAACATTGAAGATGGTTCTG
TTCAATTAGCTGACCATTATCAACAAAATACTCCAATTGGTGATGGTCCAGTCTTGTTACCAGACAACCA
TTACTTATCCACTCAATCTGCCTTATCCAAAGATCCAAACGAAAAGAGAGACCACATGGTCTTGTTAGAA
TTTGTTACTGCTGCTGGTATTACCCATGGTATGGATGAATTGTACAAACACCATCACCATCACCATCATC
ATTAA
